>Addgene plasmid #177302 | pYTSK58K_6G7 | addgene full sequence | sequence record 420440 | Addgene NGS Result
CTAGTCCCGGGTCCACATATCCACGGGCTGGCAAGGGAGCGCAGCGACCGCGCAGGGCGAAGCCCGGAGA
GCAAGCCCGTAGGGCGCCGCAGCCGCCGTAGGCGGTCACGACTTTGCGAAGCAAAGTCTAGTGAGTATAC
TCAAGCATTGAGTGGCCCGCCGGAGGCACCGCCTTGCGCTGCCCCCGTCGAGCCGGTTGGACACCAAAAG
GGAGGGGCAGGCATGGCGGCATACGCGATCATGCGATGCAAGAAGCTGGCGAAAATGGGCAACGTGGCGG
CCAGTCTCAAGCACGCCTACCGCGAGCGCGAGACGCCCAACGCTGACGCCAGCAGGACGCCAGAGAACGA
GCACTGGGCGGCCAGCAGCACCGATGAAGCGATGGGCCGACTGCGCGAGTTGCTGCCAGAGAAGCGGCGC
AAGGACGCTGTGTTGGCGGTCGAGTACGTCATGACGGCCAGCCCGGAATGGTGGAAGTCGGCCAGCCAAG
AACAGCAGGCGGCGTTCTTCGAGAAGGCGCACAAGTGGCTGGCGGACAAGTACGGGGCGGATCGCATCGT
GACGGCCAGCATCCACCGTGACGAAACCAGCCCGCACATGACCGCGTTCGTGGTGCCGCTGACGCAGGAC
GGCAGGCTGTCGGCCAAGGAGTTCATCGGCAACAAAGCGCAGATGACCCGCGACCAGACCACGTTTGCGG
CCGCTGTGGCCGATCTAGGGCTGCAACGGGGCATCGAGGGCAGCAAGGCACGTCACACGCGCATTCAGGC
GTTCTACGAGGCCCTGGAGCGGCCACCAGTGGGCCACGTCACCATCAGCCCGCAAGCGGTCGAGCCACGC
GCCTATGCACCGCAGGGATTGGCCGAAAAGCTGGGAATCTCAAAGCGCGTTGAGACGCCGGAAGCCGTGG
CCGACCGGCTGACAAAAGCGGTTCGGCAGGGGTATGAGCCTGCCCTACAGGCCGCCGCAGGAGCGCGTGA
GATGCGCAAGAAGGCCGATCAAGCCCAAGAGACGGCCCGAGACCTTCGGGAGCGCCTGAAGCCCGTTCTG
GACGCCCTGGGGCCGTTGAATCGGGATATGCAGGCCAAGGCCGCCGCGATCATCAAGGCCGTGGGCGAAA
AGCTGCTGACGGAACAGCGGGAAGTCCAGCGCCAGAAACAGGCCCAGCGCCAGCAGGAACGCGGGCGCGC
ACATTTCCCCGAATGTGGGCGGACAAAATAGTTGGGAACTGGGAGGGGTGGAAATGGAGTTTTTAAGGAT
TATTTAGGGAAGAGTGACAAAATAGATGGGAACTGGGTGTAGCGTCGTAAGCTAATACGAAAATTAAAAA
TGACAAAATAGTTTGGAACTAGATTTCACTTATCTGGTTTATCTGCAGCACTCAACAGATCTCCGTCTAC
TTGCGACACCTCTCTTAAGGTAGCTGGACCGGATTCGGGTCTAGCCTATATCGTCAATCCGTTGATCTAT
GTCGGGTGCGGAGAAAGAGGTAATGAAATGGGCGATCGCCCACAGCTTACACAGACCTAATCGTAGAGTT
CCTAGTAATACTTAGTGGCTCGTTACCTCGTTCTTCCAGGCCAGGGGGCCGTACGCGCTCGGCGAACAGT
ATAAGCAGATTCGACTCACTAGGGATAACAGGGTAATCTCTGGGTATCGACTCAATCTCGCGCTATTGTG
CTATATCCGTGGACGGTTGCGGTCAATTCTGTCGGAAAATCAACGGATACGAACAATTACTCGCGACTTC
CTCAATACGTGCTGCAAAACTTTAGAAGGAGATATACCATGCCATTTAACAAGAAAAGCGTTCTTGCCCT
CTGTGGCGCTGGCGCGCTGCTGTTCTCGATGTCTGCCCTGGCCAACAACCCGGCACCGACCGATCCGGGT
GATTCGGGCGGTGGTTCCGCCTATCAGCGCGGTCCGGATCCGTCCGTCAGCTTCCTCGAAGCCGATCGCG
GTCAGTACAGCGTCCGTTCCAGCCGTGTCTCCAGCCTGGTCAGCGGCTTTGGCGGCGGCACCATTTACTA
TCCGACAGGCACAACCGGCACTATGGGTGCGGTCGTTGTAATTCCCGGCTTCGTTTCTGCCGAGTCTTCG
ATTGACTGGTGGGGCCCGAAACTGGCGTCCTATGGTTTCGTGGTCATGACCATTGACACCAACACCGGCT
TTGATCAGCCGCCGAGCCGTGCGCGTCAGATCAACAACGCACTGGATTATCTGGTTAGCCAGAACAGCCG
CAGCTCCAGCCCGGTTCGCGGCATGATCGACACCAATCGTCTGGGCGTCATTGGCTGGTCGATGGGCGGT
GGCGGCACCCTGCGTGTTGCCAGTGAAGGTCGTATCAAGGCAGCCATTCCGCTGGCGCCCTGGGATACAA
CCAGCTACTACGCCAGCCGCTCGCAGGCACCGACTCTGATCTTTGCCTGTGAGTCGGATGTGATCGCGCC
GGTCCTCCAGCATGCCTCACCGTTCTACAATTCCCTGCCTTCCAGCATCGACAAGGCCTTTGTGGAAATC
AATGGTGGCAGCCACTACTGCGGTAATGGCGGCAGCATCTACAACGATGTGCTGAGCCGGTTCGGGGTGT
CCTGGATGAAACTGCATCTGGATGAAGACAGCCGCTACAAGCAGTTCCTCTGCGGACCGAACCACACTTC
CGACTCTCAGATCTCCGATTATCGCGGCAACTGCCCGTACTAACGCGCGCGTAACTATAACGGTCCTAAG
GTAGCGAGCTTACTTGTGCTGTTGTGTAAGGACACGCTTAACCCAGAGAATTCCAGCGACCTATTCTACG
ACTACGCGTCCATGGCTCGAGGAGCTCGGTACCGCCCCACTACCCGATTTATCAAGATTTGGCGGAGAGT
CCCATTGACATAAGCCTGTTCGGTTCGTAAACTGTAATGCAAGTAGCGTATGCGCTCACGCAACTGGTCC
AGAACCTTGACCGAACGCAGCGGTGGTAACGGCGCAGTGGCGGTTTTCATGGCTTGTTATGACTGTTTTT
TTGTACAGTCTATGCCTCGGGCATCCAAGCAGCAAGCGCGTTACGCCGTGGGTCGATGTTTGATGTTATG
GAGCAGCAACGATGTTACGCAGCAGCAACGATGTTACGCAGCAGGGCAGTCGCCCTAAAACAAAGTTAGG
TGGCTCAAGTATGGGCATCATTCGCACATGTAGGCTCGGCCCTGACCAAGTCAAATCCATGCGGGCTGCT
CTTGATCTTTTCGGTCGTGAGTTCGGAGACGTAGCCACCTACTCCCAACATCAGCCGGACTCCGATTACC
TCGGGAACTTGCTCCGTAGTAAGACATTCATCGCGCTTGCTGCCTTCGACCAAGAAGCGGTTGTTGGCGC
TCTCGCGGCTTACGTTCTGCCCAAGTTTGAGCAGCCGCGTAGTGAGATCTATATCTATGATCTCGCAGTC
TCCGGCGAGCACCGGAGGCAGGGCATTGCCACCGCGCTCATCAATCTCCTCAAGCATGAGGCCAACGCGC
TTGGTGCTTATGTGATCTACGTGCAAGCAGATTACGGTGACGATCCCGCAGTGGCTCTCTATACAAAGTT
GGGCATACGGGAAGAAGTGATGCACTTTGATATCGACCCAAGTACCGCCACCTAAGTCGACTGGCAAACA
GCTATTATGGGTATTATGGGTGTGTATCCAGAACGACGGATCTTGACGCAATTTGGCGTGGCTCTCTTAA
GGTAGCCCTCCGACCAATTGAGGTGCGCTCTGACCGATCAGTTTAGTCACTCTTCCCCATAAACCATTTC
CAAGAATCTTTGTGCTTCCTCAGTTATCCGCTCTTTAGATAACGTTGCACTTCTTAATAATCGCCAGCGC
CTAAGCTCAACATCTTCCTGTTTAAGCTTAATAAAAGCTTGGCTAATCCGTCTAATTTGATAATCTTCCA
CACTCTCTGAGTAACGCTTTAAGCAAAGCGCTACCAAAGGCAGTTTCTGTAGATTTTTTGCAAGAGAGGT
TCCGTTAGGAGTTTGCTTTAACAGCCAGCTCGATGTCGCTCTTGGGTGATCAAGGCTACTATCTAGACGC
TTTATGATTCTTAATAGTTGTCGTACAGCAATTCGATCTCTTTGGTTCCAATCAACTCTAGGGGCGGGTG
CCAGACGCTCTTGTTGATGCTGTTGATTCCAGTGAACTAGCCAATCCCTGTCATGTCGGTAAAGCCAAGC
GTATAGCACCCCACCCTCTAAAGACTGTCTTGCCGCCTTAATTCCTTGGTATTTATGCACTAGTTGCTGC
CAGTCTTTATGCTTAACAGATAAATCTTCAGAGTTAGGTTGCACAGACTGGCTAACAGGTCTTGTCGTTA
TAGAGTGCTCAGTAAGAGCACTTGCCTGCTGTAGCGCTTCTATAACCGTTAGTTTTGGCAATAAGGCTTG
CCACACAATACTATGCTGTAAATAACTAAAGGCTTTTCTATGCTTACGGAATATACTTTTCAGCCAACAC
GTGTCCTTGTTCTCTGCCAACTTTAAATCCAGTTTCTCTAGTGCCTCATCACTAAAAGTCTGCCTCACTC
TCTCCGCCACCAAGTCATGACGAATGTGCTTGCTTTTGGTTAGCCCTAGATCCTGCGCTAAGCGCTGATA
AAACAGCGTCCACTGCTCAAGGCTTGGGGAAAGCTCTTGCGCTCGTGGAGCATCTAACAGAGGGGCTATA
TAAGCAGCTAGTGCTGTTAATTGAGATAGGGAGTCTTTGGGGTAGTCTGAAAGCAGCTCAGTATGACCCA
AAGCCCAAAATTGATGTCGGTGATCATCTACAGCTCTATCAAAGAAGACTAAAGCACCGTGTTTTGGACA
ATATGGCAAAGCGGGCAAATACCAATCTCGTTGCCAAAAGGCTTCCCCATACCTATTTAGCTGAAGAGCA
ACGCAATCAGGGCAGTATCTAAAGCGGTTATCGCTCTTAACTCTAGAAGCAGCGACTCCTAGCATTAAAT
GCACCGCACCTTGCGCTTGGTACTCCATTAACCGAATAGCTTCGTCTCGGCGCTCCTTGCCTACAAACGG
AGCATATAAAGGGAATAAGGTATGCTCATAAATAAGCTGCTGAACAGCGTAACGTCCTGTTTGATGTAGA
TGTCTTGCTATCACACCTAAATGCGAGGGCAGACCTAAGGTAGCGACCACCTTGCGGTTGCCATACACCT
CATCCAACAGCTGCTTAGGACTAACAATCCCTTGATAAACGCCTGCCCGTGCAATAGTGCTATAAATCAG
CTCATTCGAGTACGGAACAGGAAAGTTTCTCATGGCTAACCTGCTTGTTTAAATAAGCTCGCCATATCCA
CTATTACCCCTTTCCCTTTTAACCGTTCATGCATGGTTTTTTCAGGTTGGCGTTGTGAATAGATATAACG
TAAATCCGTATCAGGCAAGCTATCCCAGTCGCTGGGCTTGACTACCTTTATAGCCGAAACCTTTTTACTC
TTGGAGGGCTTTTCTAGTTCTGACACTACCGTTTCGCCTTCCATCAACCACTGCAAAACAAGAGGCAGTA
ACTTTTGTCTTGTCATCGTTGGATTCTGGCTAAACGCTTTTTTAATAGTGGGAATTAACAGGCTTGAATC
GTAATCCTCTTTCAGCATCAGATATAAATGACGCTGATCTTCGGTATCTAACTCTTGAAGGGCTTTTTCT
TCTGGTGTTTGTTCTTGTATCGCTGCGATATCTAGCTGAAGTTGGATTAACCGTTTATCAATCTCGGGAA
CGACTAGATCAGAATAACGAGCAATGCGTTCTGGGATACCCGAGCGTAATGCCTCTAGCATGGGGTGCAC
AGGCTTTAACTCATCTTGATACACTTGCCGCAATAAACCAGCGGTAATACGCTCATTGCCTAAAGCTAGC
GCACGGAGCTGAGCGAGTACAAAAAGTTTTACTACAATGTCCATCACTCCTTGGCTTAGCTCATACCACA
CATCACGGACCTCATCCGATAACAGCGCATCTTTGCGTTGTAAAAGCTGTAATTGCCAAAGATTATCCGT
AAAAGCGATCCACTCTTGATTGGGCTTTCCACGTTGCGTTTGTTGTATAGGATCCCAGAATATAGCTCCA
AACCCTGCCCCTCTACGTGCAGACCGCAAATCAGCCTCAAAAATCTCTCGTGCTTTAGGGGTACCAATCA
ACATCACTGGTACGCCAATAATATTCACCATCGTCACAAAAAAGTTCAGCATCTCTTGAGATCCACCCGA
ACGAGAGCGGCTTAAATGCTGAATTTCATCAATAACCAACAACCCTAAAGCATGTGCATTGGCTATTTGC
GACATCAAAGCCAACATGGTTTCTATACCATGACGTTTTAAGCCATAACGACGCTCATAGTTCGAGCCCA
AGGCTCGATCCAACGCTCTGAAAAAATTCAAGCAGATTTCTTTTAGCGAACCATTATGCGAGCAGTCTAT
TTTCAAATACACCACCTGCTCTACATTGAGTTCACGATGGTAAATCACCTGAGGATACGTGGCTAGAATA
CGATGAAGAGAGGTCGTCTTCCCACTACCAGAACAACCAATTAACAATAAGCTTTGTGCCGTAGATCGTG
CCTCCTCAAAGCGAAATGTCTCCAACTCTCCCGTTTGAACACGCTCATAACCATTTTGTAAATGCTTTTG
TAAATCTCCTGTTTTAGGATTTCTGCCTACGTAGCCACCTCGAATCATGACCGAAATACGCTCACTTAGT
AGCAAATGCGTACCTAATGGCTGAAAATAGTCATCTGGAATACGACAAATGGTATGAGCTCTGATAACAC
GGGACTTTTGCAAGTCAGAGGAAGTAAGCTGTAAAGAGGATTTCAGTGATGCAGCACTATTCACTGACTC
TTGTAATGGTGGTAAGGCCTCGATAAAAGGATTATCACGATAAGCCTCTACCCCCGTATCACGATAAACT
GCTTGAATCCGGGTAGCACTCATGACTCATCCTTTTCTGGTGGATCCTGAAATAATTCAGGCACGTATGT
GGGTAGGCTGTAATCTTCTTGATCATCCGCTTCCACTGCGTTGAAAGGAATAACTTTAGCCTCATCACCT
GAAGAGCTTGGCTTCAAATGCTCCGCACGTTTTTTACGCTCCGAGGTCACGGCTTCTTTTTTATTAGTTT
TAATCTGCTTAATGCGTGTTGATTTGGGCTCAGTAGTACTGGGCGTTAACTTATTCGCTTTCTGAATGGT
TTGCTGAATAAACGCCTCAAGCTCCCTGCGTTTAGTTAACTCATCCTGCTTCGCATTGGCTTTATTGTGT
TTTTCTTGTGCTTGTATATCCCAAACCTCCCAAAATGAGAGACCTTTAAACTGCCGACTACGTTCCGTCA
GATTACAGCGCCAAAATACACGGCTGCCAACTTGCGGAAACAAATAAATCGTATCAACCAGCACTGGGTC
ATAAGCCGCTTCTAAATGTTGAGGTCTAGCTATATCAGTGCTCCGCTGCAACCAACCCTCACGCAGAATC
TCTGACCCCGAGTAATACAAACCCCACAAATTAACGCCAAATGAAGAAATAGAGACCTTTCGGCGAGGCA
GTAACGCTACTCGCAACTGCTCTTGCTCCACAGCCCTTAAACTACCTGTACGATGCTGCATACCCCATTG
CCATAGCTGGACAGGAATAGACGGTAAATCTGTAGGAAAATCAGCATCTCGATCGTATTTATCCATCACC
AGATGGTTATTTCTGAATAAGATCGTACGCAAAATAATTTGTGTGAACTCAAATACCGACAGAGATGCAT
CTAACCTATAGTCTGTTTCACCATGGCTTTTGATCCGACTGCCCTCTACAATGCCAGGTGCAAAGGACTT
AAACTCGGCTTGTAGTGTTCTAAAAGTGCTTTCCACTATGCCTTTAGCATCGCCACGTCTAGGTGGAGCA
CTTTCCACTCGCACATTAAAACTAGAAACTAAGGCTTCGACCTGATGACTCATTAATTCGCCACGGTCCG
CTAGCAACACATCTGGCAAACCTACACACGGCCAGTCTGAGCTACTAATCTCAATATCATGCTGGGCACA
AATGGCCGTTTTGTCAGAGCAAGCATTTACAAAAGCCTGCATCGCCACCACATAAGACGGATTTTCAAAG
CCGATATAAAAGCCCGTGATCATCCGACTAAACACATCAATCACAATGTAAAGCGTTGGTCTTCCTATGA
TTTTTTGGCGATCATGATGATCCACTAAATAAATATCAGCAATCGTGGCATCAATCTCATAACGACTCCC
AGGGCCTAACGCCTGAGAAGTGGCTGTACTACTTAAGGGTCGTACGTCTTTTTTATATACCCCTGCTTTA
ACTCTAGACTTTAAGCGCTGAGCTTTAGGGTATTCTCGATCATAAAAATAACGAAACTGACGTAGTGTTG
GGTAATCCTCTTGGGGAATGCGAGGAAAATACTGAGCAAACAAGTCCACAAATCGTCTATAGGCAACGGT
GGTCTTTGTACCTTTTTGATTTAACAGGTGCTTTTCTATGGTCAACCTAAAAAGGCGTTCAATCTCGGGC
GTTACCTTGGTTCCTTCACCCTTACCATATTCTCTGGCTCGGCCAATCTTTGCTGTTCCTGTCGCTGAAC
GTCTTTCCCCTGGTGCACCGCTGTTTTTGTAGTCAGGAATTAATGCATTAGGCGTTTGACCACGCTGCCA
GTAACGGCGTAACAACTTATAAACTGTAGCCTTAGTAACCTTATGTTCTTGGACCACATGCTCAACGAGT
TCGCTTCTGACTTTAGGGTCGAAACGATCCTTACTATTAATAATAGGAAGAATTTTTCGATAATCCTCCT
CGCGCTTCTGGAAGCTGACAGAATCTACAGACGGCTCTTCTAAATCAAGATGTACATAAGGGTCATCAGT
TCTAACTAAGCGGCCTTCATCTAAATACTGCATTAGCAACAACTCAGCCCTAGCTTGTGGAACTCCTTTA
TCAGCGCTTATTTGCATCCAGACAACTTGGCCATCCTCTATAGCCAAAATGCGATACGGATCATTATCAA
ATAGCACAACCTCATTAATTTGCCACATAGCGCAACTCCTCCATATTCACTACTTGGCTAATACAGAGAT
CTGCACACTTATTTGCCCTGAAAGACTTATAAATATTGAACTTAATAAAACCATTTGCGGTTAAGGCTCG
TATCTCACTCAATGTTTTGCCTAACTCCAAATCATAAGCAATATCAACCTGCTTACAGACATTGATAATG
TTTTCATCTCCTTTTTCTTGCAGGATATGGGCCAATGGGGATAGTTGTGCTAAAAGCTCCGCAGAAACTT
CTTCTGTTTTCACTGAATAAAGCCATTCAATATTTTCTTTTACTACGGGATTTATTTCTTTATCAGTAAA
AATGAACCAAGGAATTTGCTTTTGCTGCCAATAGCGACGCTCTAGTTCTAGTTTTTCTAAGGTACGCTCG
TCTTGTAAGGCTGCTGCAGGTTTGACTTGAATAGCAAACTGCTCAAAAGGACCATCTTTGCAGTCCACTA
AAAAATCAGTAGACATAACCTGATCTACACCACGAATAACAGGATGCTTAATACCACTATCTATTGCAAT
CTGCCTGGTATCACTAGGTAATAAGGGGAACTGCTCGCGTATATCTAGCACGCTGCTCTCCCACTCAAGA
CTGAGAAAAACAGCAAGCTCTAAGTCAGATAGCAAATGATGGACTCGTCCCGTCTTATGAGAATAAATAC
GGTGGGAACGACCTGAAGAAGGAACTTCTTGTACTGTTAGCCATGGAATATAGTCTTTACCATGCCCTTG
GCCACGCCCCTCTTTAATACGACGGGCAATTTGCACTTCAGAAAATGAAGAGTTTGCTTTAGCCATAACA
AAAGTCCAGTATGCTTTTTCACAGCATAACTGGACTGATTTCAGTTTACAACTATTCTGTCTAGTTTAAG
ACTTTATTGTCATAGTTTAGATCTATTTTGTTCAGTTTAAGACTTTATTGTCCGCCCACACCCGCTTACG
CAGGGCATCCATTTATTACTCAACCGTAACCGATTTTGCCAGGTTACGCGGCTGGTCAACGTCGGTGCCT
TTGATCAGCGCGACATGGTAAGCCAGCAGCTGCAGCGGAACGGTGTAGAAGATCGGTGCAATCACCTCTT
CCACATGCGGCATCTCGACCCGGGACTAGTTGGTGTGGAAGTCCTAATATCGGTGATCAATATAGTGGTT
GACATGCTGGCTAGTCAACATTGAGCCTTTTGATCATGCAAATATATTACGGTATTTTACAATCAAATAT
CAAACTTAACTATTGACTTTATAACTTATTTAGGTGGTAACATTCTTATAAAAAAGAAAAAAATTACTGC
AAAACAGTACTAGCTTTTAACTTGTATCCTAGGTTATCTATGCTGTCTCACCATAGAGAATATTACCTAT
TTCAGAATGTATGTCCATGATTCGCCGGGTAAATACATATAATACACAAATCTGGCTTAATAAAGTCTAT
AATATATCTCATAAAGAAGTGCTAAATTGGCTAGTGCTATATATTTTTAAGAAAATTTCTTTTGACTAAG
TCCATATCGACTTTGTAAAAGTTCACATTAGCATACATATATTACACGAGCCAGAAATAGTAACTTTTGC
CTAAATCACAAATTGCAAAATTTAATTGCTTGCAAAAGGTCACATGCTTATAATCAACTTTTTTAAAAAT
TTAAAATACTTTTTTATTTTTTATTTTTAAACATAAATGAAATAATTTATTTATTGTTTATGATTACCGA
AACATAAAACCTGCTCAAGAAAAAGAAACTGTTTTGTCCTTGGAAAAAAAGCACTACCTAGGAGCGGCCA
AAATGCCGAGGCTTTCATAGCTTAAACTCTTTACAGAAAATAGGCATTATAGATCAGTTCGAGTTTTCTT
ATTCTTCCTTCCGGTTTTATCGTCACAGTTTTACAGTAAATAAGTATCACCTCTTAGAGTTAACCTATAC
TAAAATTTATGCCAGTTAACTATGAGATAAGCAAGTATCATCTCATTTCATTACCTGAAGTCGAGTAAAC
AGAAAATCCAATTGTTGATGAACCTCAATGACTTAGAACTATCTATCGGCAGATCATATAAAGAGGATTT
AGGTACTCGAGAACGCTCCGTACATGCAGCTAAACCTCCAAGCATCTCTAACTTGGGTAGTGCTTTCTCC
ACCATTTTCTGTGCTTGCTCCTTCGTGGCAAGTCCAGCCCATAATGCCCAGAATGTAGTTGCGGATTCGT
ATGACGTTCTGTGCTTGATTTTTGTGTTGTAGTCAAAGAAAAGGTCCGGTTAAACGGATCTCGCATTGAT
GAGGCAACGCTAATTATCAACATATAGATTGTTATCTATCTGCATGAACACGAAATCTTTACTTGACGAC
TTGAGGCTGATGGTGTTTATGCAAAGAAACCACTGTGTTTAATATGTGTCACTGTTTGATATTACTGTCA
GCGTAGAAGATAATAGTAAAAGCGGTTAATAAGTGTATTTGAGATAAGTGTGATAAAGTTTTTACAGCGA
AAAGACGATAAATACAAGAAAATGATTACGAGGATACGGAGAGAGGTATGTACATGTGTATTTATATACT
AAGCTGCCGGCGGTTGTTTGCAAGACCGAGAAAAGGCTAGCAAGAATCGGGTCATTGTAGCGTATGCGCC
TGTGAACATTCTCTTCAACAAGTTTGATTCCATTGCGGTGAAATGGTAAAAGTCAACCCCCTGCGATGTA
TATTTTCCTGTACAATCAATCAAAAAGCCAAATGATTTAGCATTATCTTTACATCTTGTTATTTTACAGA
TTTTATGTTTAGATCTTTTATGCTTGCTTTTCAAAAGGCCTGCAGGCAAGTGCACAAACAATACTTAAAT
AAATACTACTCAGTAATAACCTATTTCTTAGCATTTTTGACGAAATTTGCTATTTTGTTAGAGTCTTTTA
CACCATTTGTCTCCACACCTCCGCTTACATCAACACCAATAACGCCATTTAATCTAAGCGCATCACCAAC
ATTTTCTGGCGTCAGTCCACCAGCTAACATAAAATGTTGCCTCGCGCGTTTCGGTGATGACGGTGAAAAC
CTCTGACACATGCAGCTCCCGGAGACGGTCACAGCTTGTCTGTAAGCGGATGCCGGGAGCAGACAAGCCC
GTCAGGGCGCGTCAGCGGGTGTTGGCGGGTGTCGGGGCGCAGCCATGACCCAGTCACGTAGCGATAGCGG
AGTGTATACTGGCTTAACTATGCGGCATCAGAGCAGATTGTACTGAGAGTGCACCATATGCGGTGTGAAA
TACCGCACAGATGCGTAAGGAGAAAATACCGCATCAGGCGCTCTTCCGCTTCCTCGCTCACTGACTCGCT
GCGCTCGGTCGTTCGGCTGCGGCGAGCGGTATCAGCTCACTCAAAGGCGGTAATACGGTTATCCACAGAA
TCAGGGGATAACGCAGGAAAGAACATGTGAGCAAAAGGCCAGCAAAAGGCCAGGAACCGTAAAAAGGCCG
CGTTGCTGGCGTTTTTCCATAGGCTCCGCCCCCCTGACGAGCATCACAAAAATCGACGCTCAAGTCAGAG
GTGGCGAAACCCGACAGGACTATAAAGATACCAGGCGTTTCCCCCTGGAAGCTCCCTCGTGCGCTCTCCT
GTTCCGACCCTGCCGCTTACCGGATACCTGTCCGCCTTTCTCCCTTCGGGAAGCGTGGCGCTTTCTCATA
GCTCACGCTGTAGGTATCTCAGTTCGGTGTAGGTCGTTCGCTCCAAGCTGGGCTGTGTGCACGAACCCCC
CGTTCAGCCCGACCGCTGCGCCTTATCCGGTAACTATCGTCTTGAGTCCAACCCGGTAAGACACGACTTA
TCGCCACTGGCAGCAGCCACTGGTAACAGGATTAGCAGAGCGAGGTATGTAGGCGGTGCTACAGAGTTCT
TGAAGTGGTGGCCTAACTACGGCTACACTAGAAGGACAGTATTTGGTATCTGCGCTCTGCTGAAGCCAGT
TACCTTCGGAAAAAGAGTTGGTAGCTCTTGATCCGGCAAACAAACCACCGCTGGTAGCGGTGGTTTTTTT
GTTTGCAAGCAGCAGATTACGCGCAGAAAAAAAGGATCTCAAGAAGATCCTTTGATCTTTTCTACGGGGT
CTGACGCTCAGTGGAACGAAAACTCACGTTAAGGGATTTTGGTCATGAGATTATCAAAAAGGATCTTCAC
CTAGATCCTTTTAAATTAAAAATGAAGTTTTAAATCAATCTAAAGTATATATGAGTAAACTTGGTCTGAC
AGGAGCTCGCTCAGAAGAACTCGTCAAGAAGGCGATAGAAGGCGATGCGCTGCGAATCGGGAGCGGCGAT
ACCGTAAAGCACGAGGAAGCGGTCAGCCCATTCGCCGCCAAGCTCTTCAGCAATATCACGGGTAGCCAAC
GCTATGTCCTGATAGCGGTCCGCCACACCCAGCCGGCCACAGTCGATGAATCCAGAAAAGCGGCCATTTT
CCACCATGATATTCGGCAAGCAGGCATCGCCATGGGTCACGACGAGATCCTCGCCGTCGGGCATCCGCGC
CTTGAGCCTGGCGAACAGTTCGGCTGGCGCGAGCCCCTGATGCTCTTCGTCCAGATCATCCTGATCGACA
AGACCGGCTTCCATCCGAGTACGTGCTCGCTCGATGCGATGTTTCGCTTGGTGGTCGAATGGGCAGGTAG
CCGGATCAAGCGTATGCAGCCGCCGCATTGCATCAGCCATGATGGATACTTTCTCGGCAGGAGCAAGGTG
AGATGACAGGAGATCCTGCCCCGGCACTTCGCCCAATAGCAGCCAGTCCCTTCCCGCTTCAGTGACAACG
TCGAGCACAGCTGCGCAAGGAACGCCCGTCGTGGCCAGCCACGATAGCCGCGCTGCCTCGTCTTGGAGTT
CATTCAGGGCACCGGACAGGTCGGTCTTGACAAAAAGAACCGGGCGCCCCTGCGCTGACAGCCGGAACAC
GGCGGCATCAGAGCAGCCGATTGTCTGTTGTGCCCAGTCATAGCCGAATAGCCTCTCCACCCAAGCGGCC
GGAGAACCTGCGTGCAATCCATCTTGTTCAATCATGCGAAACGATCCTCATCCTGTCTCTTGATCAGATC
TTGATCCCCTGCGCCATCAGATCCTTGGCGGCAAGAAAGCCATCCAGTTTACTTTGCAGGGCTTCCCAAC
CTTACCAGAGGGCGCCCCAGCTGGCAATTCCGGTTCGCTTGCTGTCCATAAAACCGCCCAGTCTAGCTAT
CGCCATGTAAGCCCACTGCAAGCTACCTGCTTTCTCTTTGCGCTTGCGTTTTCCCTTGTCCAGATAGCCC
AGTAGCTGACATTCATCCGGGCGATCGATGGAAGCCGGCGGCACCTCGCTAACGGATTCACCACTCCAAG
AATTGGAGCCAATCAATTCTTGCGGAGAACTGTGAATGCGCAAACCAACCCTTGGCAGAACATATCCATC
GCGTCCGCCATCTCCAGCAGCCGCACGCGGCGCATCGGGGGGGGGGGGGGGTTTCAATTCATCATTTTTT
TTTTATTCTTTTTTTTGATTTCGGTTTCCTTGAAATTTTTTTGATTCGGTAATCTCCGAACAGAAGGAAG
AACGAAGGAAGGAGCACAGACTTAGATTGGTATATATACGCATATGTAGTGTTGAAGAAACATGAAATTG
CCCAGTATTCTTAACCCAACTGCACAGAACAAAAACCTGCAGGAAACGAAGATAAATCATGTCGAAAGCT
ACATATAAGGAACGTGCTGCTACTCATCCTAGTCCTGTTGCTGCCAAGCTATTTAATATCATGCACGAAA
AGCAAACAAACTTGTGTGCTTCATTGGATGTTCGTACCACCAAGGAATTACTGGAGTTAGTTGAAGCATT
AGGTCCCAAAATTTGTTTACTAAAAACACATGTGGATATCTTGACTGATTTTTCCATGGAGGGCACAGTT
AAGCCGCTAAAGGCATTATCCGCCAAGTACAATTTTTTACTCTTCGAAGACAGAAAATTTGCTGACATTG
GTAATACAGTCAAATTGCAGTACTCTGCGGGTGTATACAGAATAGCAGAATGGGCAGACATTACGAATGC
ACACGGTGTGGTGGGCCCAGGTATTGTTAGCGGTTTGAAGCAGGCGGCAGAAGAAGTAACAAAGGAACCT
AGAGGCCTTTTGATGTTAGCAGAATTGTCATGCAAGGGCTCCCTATCTACTGGAGAATATACTAAGGGTA
CTGTTGACATTGCGAAGAGCGACAAAGATTTTGTTATCGGCTTTATTGCTCAAAGAGACATGGGTGGAAG
AGATGAAGGTTACGATTGGTTGATTATGACACCCGGTGTGGGTTTAGATGACAAGGGAGACGCATTGGGT
CAACAGTATAGAACCGTGGATGATGTGGTCTCTACAGGATCTGACATTATTATTGTTGGAAGAGGACTAT
TTGCAAAGGGAAGGGATGCTAAGGTAGAGGGTGAACGTTACAGAAAAGCAGGCTGGGAAGCATATTTGAG
AAGATGCGGCCAGCAAAACTAAAAAACTGTATTATAAGTAAATGCATGTATACTAAACTCACAAATTAGA
GCTTCAATTTAATTATATCAGTTATTACCCGGGAATCTCGGTCGTAATGATTTTTATAATGACGAAAAAA
AAAAAATTGGAAAGAAAACCCCCCCCCCCCGCAGCGTTGGGTCCTGGCCACGGGTGCGCATGATCGTGCT
CCTGTCGTTGAGGACCCGGCTAGGCTGGCGGGGTTGCCTTACTGGTTAGCAGAATGAATCACCGATACGC
GAGCGAACGTGAAGCGACTGCTGCTGCAAAACGTCTGCGACCTGAGCAACAACATGAATGGTCTTCGGTT
TCCGTGTTTCGTAAAGTCTGGAAACGCGGAAGTCAGCGCCCTGCACCATTATGTTCCGGATCTGCATCGC
AGGATGCTGCTGGCTACCCTGTGGAACACCTACATCTGTATTAACGAAGCGCTGGCATTGACCCTGAGTG
ATTTTTCTCTGGTCCCGCCGCATCCATACCGCCAGTTGTTTACCCTCACAACGTTCCAGTAACCGGGCAT
GTTCATCATCAGTAACCCGTATCGTGAGCATCCTCTCTCGTTTCATCGGTATCATTACCCCCATGAACAG
AAATCCCCCTTACACGGAGGCATCAGTGACCAAACAGGAAAAAACCGCCCTTAACATGGCCCGCTTTATC
AGAAGCCAGACATTAACGCTTCTGGAGAAACTCAACGAGCTGGACGCGGATGAACAGGCAGACATCTGTG
AATCGCTTCACGACCACGCTGATGAGCTTTACCGCTGGGCCATTCTCATGAAGAATATCTTGAATTTATT
GTCATATTA
Features (pLannotate 1.2.2; 24 found; start..end, strand, type, name):
   1204..1369    +  mobile_element Tn7L: mini-Tn7 element (left end of the Tn7 transposon) Tn7
   1912..2691    +  CDS            PETH_UNKP (fragment): Experimental evidence at protein level: Swiss-Prot protein existence level 1. Cutinase that degrades cutin fibers prepared from tomato peels and hydrolyzes various fatty acid monoesters with acyl chain lengths of 2 to 18, with a preference for short-chain substrates (C4 substrate at most). Cannot hydrolyze olive oil (PubMed:22194294). Is also able to degrade polyethylene terephthalate (PET), the most abundant polyester plastic in the world (PubMed:22194294, PubMed:32269349). Can also depolymerize poly(epsilon-caprolactone) (PCL), a synthetic aliphatic biodegradable polyester (PubMed:22194294).
   2875..2903    +  promoter       Pc promoter: intI1 (promoter lies within the coding sequence); class 1 integron promoter
   3092..3625    +  CDS            GmR: gentamycin acetyltransferase; aacC1; confers resistance to gentamycin
   3760..5283    -  CDS            tnsD: TNSD_ECOLX - Protein predicted: Swiss-Prot protein existence level 4. TnsABC + TnsD promote high-frequency insertion of Tn7 into a specific target site known as att-Tn7 whereas TnsABC + TnsE promote low-frequency insertion into many different sites. From Escherichia coli.
   5289..6953    -  CDS            tnsC: TNSC_ECOLX - Experimental evidence at protein level: Swiss-Prot protein existence level 1. TnsABC + TnsD promote high-frequency insertion of Tn7 into a specific target site known as att-Tn7 whereas TnsABC + TnsE promote low-frequency insertion into many different sites. From Escherichia coli.
   6953..9058    -  CDS            tnsB: TNSB_ECOLX - Experimental evidence at protein level: Swiss-Prot protein existence level 1. Sequence-specific, DNA-binding protein required for Tn7 transposition. Recognizes sequences necessary for recombination at both left and right ends of Tn7 and, together with TnsA, forms the transposase. TnsB executes the 5'-DNA strand breakage and joining reactions. From Escherichia coli.
   9048..9866    -  CDS            tnsA: TNSA_ECOLX - Experimental evidence at protein level: Swiss-Prot protein existence level 1. Required for Tn7 transposition. Forms the transposase, together with TnsB. TnsA executes the 5'-DNA strand breakage reaction. TnsABC and TnsD promote high-frequency insertion of Tn7 into a specific target site known as ATT-Tn7 whereas TnsABC and TnsD promote low- frequency insertion into many different sites. From Escherichia coli.
   9776..10000   +  mobile_element Tn7R: mini-Tn7 element (right end of the Tn7 transposon) Tn7
  10029..10169   -  CDS            glmS (fragment): GLMS_ECOLI - Experimental evidence at protein level: Swiss-Prot protein existence level 1. Catalyzes the first step in hexosamine metabolism, converting fructose-6P into glucosamine-6P using glutamine as a nitrogen source. From Escherichia coli (strain K12).
  10176..10241   +  CDS            RMD1 (fragment): RMD1_YEAST - Experimental evidence at protein level: Swiss-Prot protein existence level 1. Required for sporulation where it is believed to have a role in meiotic nuclear division. From Saccharomyces cerevisiae (strain ATCC 204508 / S288c) (Baker's yeast).
  10689..10981   -  misc_feature   CEN4: S. cerevisiae CEN4 centromere
  11004..11136   -  misc_feature   CEN/ARS (fragment): S. cerevisiae CEN4 centromere fused to the autonomously replicating sequence ARS1/ARS416
  11136..11312   -  misc_feature   CEN/ARS (fragment): S. cerevisiae CEN4 centromere fused to the autonomously replicating sequence ARS1/ARS416
  11313..12077   -  rep_origin     ARS1 (fragment): S. cerevisiae autonomously replicating sequence ARS1/ARS416
  12078..12116   +  CDS            rop (fragment): Rop protein, which maintains plasmids at low copy number; rop
  12218..12358   +  misc_feature   bom: basis of mobility region from pBR322
  12544..13132   -  rep_origin     ori: high-copy-number ColE1/pMB1/pBR322/pUC origin of replication
  13314..14105   -  CDS            neo: KKA2_KLEPN - Also known as kan, nptII. Experimental evidence at protein level: Swiss-Prot protein existence level 1. Resistance to kanamycin, neomycin, paromomycin, ribostamycin, butirosin and gentamicin B. From Klebsiella pneumoniae.
  14137..14493   -  CDS            tnpA (fragment): TN5P_ECOLX - Also known as tnp. Experimental evidence at protein level: Swiss-Prot protein existence level 1. Mediates transposition of transposon Tn5 by a 'cut and paste' mechanism. First, the monomeric transposase binds the 19 bp inverted DNA repeats flanking the transposon. Then, dimerization of the DNA- bound transposase creates a synaptic DNA complex. After nicking of the first DNA strand, excision of the transposon proceeds through a series of intermediates. The transposase then mediates the insertion of the transposon at a new site by strand transfer. The activity of the wild- type tran
  14543..14758   +  promoter       URA3 promoter: S. cerevisiae URA3
  14759..15562   +  CDS            URA3: orotidine-5'-phosphate decarboxylase, required for uracil biosynthesis; S. cerevisiae URA3; yeast auxotrophic marker, counterselectable with 5-fluoroorotic acid (5-FOA)
  15799..16179   -  CDS            YPB1_ECOLX: Protein predicted: Swiss-Prot protein existence level 4. From Escherichia coli.
  16196..16345   +  CDS            rop (fragment): Rop protein, which maintains plasmids at low copy number; rop
