[The description below was written by a language model from this plasmid's Addgene catalogue record and pLannotate feature annotations shown in this document.]
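Description:
pYTSK58K_6G7 is a member of the modular pYT vector series, a roughly 16.4 kb E. coli/yeast shuttle plasmid built on pYTSK01K_0G7 and designed to deliver expression cassettes into the chromosomal attTn7 site of bacteria such as Pseudomonas putida. In E. coli it is maintained from a ColE1/pBR322-type origin (recorded as low copy) under kanamycin selection through an nptII/neo gene. A pBR322 bom region is also annotated, which would permit conjugative mobilisation. For yeast, a CEN4/ARS1 segment and the URA3 marker with its own promoter support stable propagation and uracil prototrophy selection. This fits the ligation-independent, recombination-based assembly route recorded for the series.

The feature table places the Tn7L and Tn7R ends around a region that holds the pe-h reporter, a gentamicin acetyltransferase gene (aacC1) driven by the class 1 integron Pc promoter, and the complete tnsABCD transposition genes. TnsABC together with TnsD direct site-specific insertion at attTn7, which lies downstream of glmS, and a short glmS fragment sits just outside Tn7R. Gentamicin resistance is the marker used to select integrants.

The 936 bp insert is a promoterless polyester hydrolase gene from Pseudomonas aestusnigri, which the annotation software detected by homology to a PET-degrading cutinase. Because it has no promoter, it acts as a transcriptional reporter. Target cassettes are cloned at an I-SceI site, which the depositor describes but the feature table does not annotate. Reporter expression can then be read out with a polyester (Impranil) hydrolysis assay. The record does not state the exact position of the I-SceI site relative to pe-h.
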