Addgene plasmid #177302: pYTSK58K_6G7
Purpose: genomic integration of genes (inserted in I-SceI-site) via transposon Tn7 with GmR and PE-H
Depositing lab: Karl-Erich Jaeger. Depositing organization: Heinrich-Heine-Universitaet Duesseldorf. Publication: The modular pYT vector series employed for chromosomal gene integration and expression to produce carbazoles and glycolipids in P. putida. Weihmann R, Kubicki S, Bitzenhofer NL, Domrose A, Bator I, Kirschen LM, Kofler F, Funk A, Tiso T, Blank LM, Jaeger KE, Drepper T, Thies S, Loeschcke A. FEMS Microbes. 2022 Dec 19;4:xtac030. doi: 10.1093/femsmc/xtac030. eCollection 2023. PubMed 37333445.
Backbone
  Vector backbone: pYTSK01K_0G7
  Backbone size w/o insert (bp): 15436
  Vector type: Bacterial Expression, Synthetic Biology ; Yeast Expression, Tn7 genomic integration
  Selectable markers: Gentamicin ; URA3
Growth in bacteria
  Bacterial resistance: Kanamycin, 50 μg/mL
  Growth temperature: 37°C
  Growth strain: DH5alpha
  Copy number: Low Copy
Gene/Insert
  Gene/Insert name: pe-h (alt names: promotorless PE-H; Polyester hydrolase B7O88_RS11490)
  Species: Pseudomonas aestusnigri
  Insert size (bp): 936
  Cloning method: Ligation Independent Cloning
  Sequencing primers: 5′ CTCAATCTCGCGCTATTGTG; 3′ GCCAAATTGCGTCAAGATCC
Resource information
  A portion of this plasmid was derived from a plasmid made by: Bollinger et al (pET22b_PE-Hc6H in PMID: 32117139)
Terms and licenses: Academic/Nonprofit Terms; Industry Terms: Not Available to Industry
Depositor comments: Part of the pYT vector series which facilitates chromosomal integration in attTn7-site with selection on gentamicin and transcriptional reporter PE-H (https://www.uniprot.org/uniprot/A0A1H6ABJ3; methods: Impranil-assay). Target expression cassettes can be inserted at the I-SceI site.
How to cite: pYTSK58K_6G7 was a gift from Karl-Erich Jaeger (Addgene plasmid # 177302 ; http://n2t.net/addgene:177302 ; RRID:Addgene_177302)
